>Addgene plasmid #91833 | pDD121 | addgene full sequence | sequence record 178583 | Addgene NGS Result
GCGTTATCCCCTGATTCTGTGGATAACCGTATTACCGCCTTTGAGTGAGCTGATACCAGCGGATAACAAT
TTCACACAGGAAACAGCTATGACCATGATTACGCCAAGCTATCAACTTTGTATAGAAAAGTTGGCACCTT
TGGTCTTTTATTGTCAACTTCCATTGGTTCTTCCATTGTTTCTGTTAAATTAATGAATTTTTCATAAAAT
AAAGACATTATACAATATAAAAATGAAGAATTTATTGAAAATAAACTGCCAGAGAGAAAAAGTATGCAAC
ACTCCCGCCGAGAGTGTTTGAAATGGTGTACGGTACATTTTCGTGCTAGGAGTTAGATGTGCAGGCAGCA
ACGAGAGGGGGAGAGATTTTTTTGGGCCTTGTGAAATTAACGTGAGTTTTCTGGTCATCTGACTAATCAT
GTTGGTTTTTTGTTGGTTTATTTTGTTTTTATCTTTGTTTTTATCCAGATTAGGAAATTTAAATTTTATG
AATTTATAATGAGGTCAAACATTCAGTCCCAGCGTTTTTCCTGTTCTCACTGTTTAGTCGAATTTTTATT
TTAGGCTTTCAACAAATGTTCTAACTGTCTTATTTGTGACCTCACTTTTTATATTTTTTTAATTTTTAAA
AATATTAGAAGTTTCTAGGATAATTTTTTCGACTTTTATTCTCTCTACCGTCCGCACTCTTCTTACTTTT
AAATTAAATTGTTTTTTTTTCAGTTGGGAAACACTTTGCTCTAGAAAAAATGGACAAAAAATACAGCATC
GGCCTTGACATCGGAACGAACTCCGTCGGATGGGCCGTCATCACCGACGAGTACAAGGTCCCATCCAAGA
AGTTCAAGGTCCTCGGAAACACCGACCGTCACTCCATCAAGAAGAACCTCATCGGAGCCCTCCTCTTCGA
CTCCGGAGAGACCGCCGAGGCCACCCGTCTCAAGCGTACCGCCCGTCGTCGTTACACCCGTCGTAAGAAC
CGTATCTGCTACCTCCAAGAGATCTTCTCCAACGAGATGGCCAAGGTCGACGACTCCTTCTTCCACCGTC
TCGAGGAGTCCTTCCTCGTCGAGGAGGACAAGAAGCACGAGCGTCACCCAATCTTCGGAAACATCGTCGA
CGAGGTCGCCTACCACGAGAAGTACCCAACCATCTACCACCTCCGTAAGAAGCTCGTCGACTCCACCGAC
AAGGCCGACCTCCGTCTCATCTACCTCGCCCTCGCCCACATGATCAAGTTCCGTGGACACTTCCTCATCG
AGGGAGACCTCAACCCAGACAACTCCGACGTCGACAAGCTCTTCATCCAACTCGTCCAAACCTACAACCA
ACTCTTCGAGGAGAACCCAATCAACGCCTCCGGAGTCGACGCCAAGGCCATCCTCTCCGCCCGTCTCTCC
AAGTCCCGTCGTCTCGAGAACCTCATCGCCCAACTCCCAGGAGAGAAGAAGAACGGACTCTTCGGAAACC
TCATCGCCCTCTCCCTCGGACTCACCCCAAACTTCAAGTCCAACTTCGACCTCGCCGAGGACGCCAAGCT
CCAACTCTCCAAGGACACCTACGACGACGACCTCGACAACCTCCTCGCCCAAATCGGAGACCAATACGCC
GACCTCTTCCTCGCCGCCAAGAACCTCTCCGACGCCATCCTCCTCTCCGACATCCTCCGTGTCAACACCG
AGATCACCAAGGCCCCACTCTCCGCCTCCATGATCAAGCGTTACGACGAGCACCACCAAGACCTCACCCT
CCTCAAGGCCCTCGTCCGTCAACAACTCCCAGAGAAGTACAAGGTAAGTTTAAACATATATATACTAACT
AACCCTGATTATTTAAATTTTCAGGAGATCTTCTTCGACCAATCCAAGAACGGATACGCCGGATACATCG
ACGGAGGAGCCTCCCAAGAGGAGTTCTACAAGTTCATCAAGCCAATCCTCGAGAAGATGGACGGAACCGA
GGAGCTCCTCGTCAAGCTCAACCGTGAGGACCTCCTCCGTAAGCAACGTACCTTCGACAACGGATCCATC
CCACACCAAATCCACCTCGGAGAGCTCCACGCCATCCTCCGTCGTCAAGAGGACTTCTACCCATTCCTCA
AGGACAACCGTGAGAAGATCGAGAAGATCCTCACCTTCCGTATCCCATACTACGTCGGACCACTCGCCCG
TGGAAACTCCCGTTTCGCCTGGATGACCCGTAAGTCCGAGGAGACCATCACCCCATGGAACTTCGAGGAG
GTCGTCGACAAGGGAGCCTCCGCCCAATCCTTCATCGAGCGTATGACCAACTTCGACAAGAACCTCCCAA
ACGAGAAGGTCCTCCCAAAGCACTCCCTCCTCTACGAGTACTTCACCGTCTACAACGAGCTCACCAAGGT
CAAGTACGTCACCGAGGGAATGCGTAAGCCAGCCTTCCTCTCCGGAGAGCAAAAGAAGGCCATCGTCGAC
CTCCTCTTCAAGACCAACCGTAAGGTCACCGTCAAGCAACTCAAGGAGGACTACTTCAAGAAGATCGAGT
GCTTCGACTCCGTCGAGATCTCCGGAGTCGAGGACCGTTTCAACGCCTCCCTCGGAACCTACCACGACCT
CCTCAAGATCATCAAGGACAAGGACTTCCTCGACAACGAGGAGAACGAGGACATCCTCGAGGACATCGTC
CTCACCCTCACCCTCTTCGAGGACCGTGAGATGATCGAGGAGCGTCTCAAGACCTACGCCCACCTCTTCG
ACGACAAGGTCATGAAGCAGCTTAAGCGTCGTCGTTACACCGGATGGGGACGTCTCTCCCGTAAGCTCAT
CAACGGAATCCGTGACAAGCAATCCGGAAAGACCATCCTCGACTTCCTCAAGTCCGACGGATTCGCCAAC
CGTAACTTCATGCAACTCATCCACGACGACTCCCTCACCTTCAAGGTAAGTTTAAACAGTTCGGTACTAA
CTAACCATACATATTTAAATTTTCAGGAGGACATCCAAAAGGCCCAAGTCTCCGGACAAGGAGACTCCCT
CCACGAGCACATCGCCAACCTCGCCGGATCCCCAGCCATCAAGAAGGGAATCCTCCAAACCGTCAAGGTC
GTCGACGAGCTCGTCAAGGTCATGGGACGTCACAAGCCAGAGAACATCGTCATCGAGATGGCCCGTGAGA
ACCAAACCACCCAAAAGGGACAAAAGAACTCCCGTGAGCGTATGAAGCGTATCGAGGAGGGAATCAAGGA
GCTCGGATCCCAAATCCTCAAGGAGCACCCAGTCGAGAACACCCAACTCCAAAACGAGAAGCTCTACCTC
TACTACCTCCAAAACGGACGTGACATGTACGTCGACCAAGAGCTCGACATCAACCGTCTCTCCGACTACG
ACGTCGACCACATCGTCCCACAATCCTTCCTCAAGGACGACTCCATCGACAACAAGGTCCTCACCCGTTC
CGACAAGAACCGTGGAAAGTCCGACAACGTCCCATCCGAGGAGGTCGTCAAGAAGATGAAGAACTACTGG
CGTCAACTCCTCAACGCCAAGCTCATCACCCAACGTAAGTTCGACAACCTCACCAAGGCTGAGCGTGGAG
GACTCTCCGAGCTCGACAAGGCCGGATTCATCAAGCGTCAACTCGTCGAGACCCGTCAAATCACCAAGCA
CGTCGCCCAAATCCTCGACTCCCGTATGAACACCAAGTACGACGAGAACGACAAGCTCATCCGTGAGGTC
AAGGTCATCACCCTCAAGTCCAAGCTCGTCTCCGACTTCCGTAAGGACTTCCAATTCTACAAGGTCCGTG
AGATCAACAACTACCACCACGCCCACGACGCCTACCTCAACGCCGTAGTAGGAACCGCCCTCATCAAGAA
GTACCCAAAGCTCGAGTCCGAGTTCGTCTACGGAGACTACAAGGTCTACGACGTCCGTAAGATGATCGCC
AAGTCCGAGCAAGAGATCGGAAAGGCCACCGCCAAGTACTTCTTCTACTCCAACATCATGAACTTCTTCA
AGGTAAGTTTAAACATGATTTTACTAACTAACTAATCTGATTTAAATTTTCAGACCGAGATCACCCTCGC
CAACGGAGAGATCCGTAAGCGTCCACTCATCGAGACCAACGGAGAGACCGGAGAGATCGTCTGGGACAAG
GGACGTGACTTCGCCACAGTCCGTAAGGTCCTCTCCATGCCACAAGTCAACATCGTCAAGAAGACCGAGG
TCCAAACCGGAGGATTCTCCAAGGAGTCCATCCTCCCAAAGCGTAACTCCGACAAGCTCATCGCCCGTAA
GAAGGACTGGGACCCAAAGAAGTACGGAGGATTCGACTCCCCAACCGTCGCCTACTCCGTCCTCGTCGTC
GCCAAGGTCGAGAAGGGAAAGTCCAAGAAGCTCAAGTCCGTCAAGGAGCTCCTCGGAATCACCATCATGG
AGCGTTCCTCCTTCGAGAAGAACCCAATCGACTTCCTCGAGGCCAAGGGATACAAGGAGGTCAAGAAGGA
CCTCATCATCAAGCTCCCAAAGTACTCCCTCTTCGAGCTCGAGAACGGACGTAAGCGTATGCTCGCCTCC
GCCGGAGAGCTCCAAAAGGGAAACGAGCTCGCCCTCCCATCCAAGTACGTCAACTTCCTCTACCTCGCCT
CCCACTACGAGAAGCTCAAGGGATCCCCAGAGGACAACGAGCAAAAGCAACTCTTCGTCGAGCAACACAA
GCACTACCTCGACGAGATCATCGAGCAAATCTCCGAGTTCTCCAAGCGTGTCATCCTCGCCGACGCCAAC
CTCGACAAGGTCCTCTCCGCCTACAACAAGCACCGTGACAAGCCAATCCGTGAGCAAGCCGAGAACATCA
TCCACCTCTTCACCCTCACCAACCTCGGAGCCCCAGCCGCCTTCAAGTACTTCGACACCACCATCGACCG
TAAGCGTTACACCTCCACCAAGGAGGTCCTCGACGCCACCCTCATCCACCAATCCATCACCGGACTCTAC
GAGACCCGTATCGACCTCTCCCAACTCGGAGGAGACGGAGGATCCGGACCACCAAAGAAGAAGCGTAAGG
TCTACCCATACGACGTCCCAGACTACGCCTAAACTAGTGATAAATGCAAAATCCTTTCAAGCATTCCCTT
CTTCTCTATCACTCTTCTTTCTTTTTGTCAAAAAATTCTCTCGCTAATTTATTTGCTTTTTTAATGTTAT
TATTTTATGACTTTTTATAGTCACTGAAAAGTTTGCATCTGAGTGAAGTGAATGCTATCAAAATGTGATT
CTGTCTGATGTACTTTCACAATCTCTCTTCAATTCCATTTTGAAGTGCTTTAAACCCGAAAGGTTGAGAA
AAATGCGAGCGCTCAAATATTTGTATTGTGTTCGTTGAGTGACCCAACAAAAAGAGGAAACTTTATTGTG
CCGCCAAGAAAAAAGTCTCACAACTTTATTATACATAGTTGATAATTCACTGGCCGTCGTTTTACAACGT
CGTGACTGGGAAAACCCTGGCGTTACCCAACTTAATCGCCTTGCAGCACATCCCCCTTTCGCCAGCTGGC
GTAATAGCGAAGAGGCCCGCACCGATCGCCCTTCCCAACAGTTGCGCAGCCTGAATGGCGAATGGCGCCT
GATGCGGTATTTTCTCCTTACGCATCTGTGCGGTATTTCACACCGCATATGGTGCACTCTCAGTGCAATC
TGCTCTGATGCCGCATAGTTAAGCCAGCCCCGACACCCGCCAACACCCGCTGACGCGCCCTGACGGGCTT
GTCTGCTCCCGGCATCCGCTTACAGACAAGCTGTGACCGTCTCCGGGAGCTGCATGTGTCAGAGGTTTTC
ACCGTCATCACCGAAACGCGCGAGACGAAAGGGCCTCGTGATACGCCTATTTTTATAGGTTAATGTCATG
ATAATAATGGTTTCTTAGACGTCAGGTGGCACTTTTCGGGGAAATGTGCGCGGAACCCCTATTTGTTTAT
TTTTCTAAATACATTCAAATATGTATCCGCTCATGAGACAATAACCCTGATAAATGCTTCAATAATATTG
AAAAAGGAAGAGTATGAGTATTCAACATTTCCGTGTCGCCCTTATTCCCTTTTTTGCGGCATTTTGCCTT
CCTGTTTTTGCTCACCCAGAAACGCTGGTGAAAGTAAAAGATGCTGAAGATCAGTTGGGTGCACGAGTGG
GTTACATCGAACTGGATCTCAACAGCGGTAAGATCCTTGAGAGTTTTCGCCCCGAAGAACGTTTTCCAAT
GATGAGCACTTTTAAAGTTCTGCTATGTGGCGCGGTATTATCCCGTATTGACGCCGGGCAAGAGCAACTC
GGTCGCCGCATACACTATTCTCAGAATGACTTGGTTGAGTACTCACCAGTCACAGAAAAGCATCTTACGG
ATGGCATGACAGTAAGAGAATTATGCAGTGCTGCCATAACCATGAGTGATAACACTGCGGCCAACTTACT
TCTGACAACGATCGGAGGACCGAAGGAGCTAACCGCTTTTTTGCACAACATGGGGGATCATGTAACTCGC
CTTGATCGTTGGGAACCGGAGCTGAATGAAGCCATACCAAACGACGAGCGTGACACCACGATGCCTGTAG
CAATGGCAACAACGTTGCGCAAACTATTAACTGGCGAACTACTTACTCTAGCTTCCCGGCAACAATTAAT
AGACTGGATGGAGGCGGATAAAGTTGCAGGACCACTTCTGCGCTCGGCCCTTCCGGCTGGCTGGTTTATT
GCTGATAAATCTGGAGCCGGTGAGCGTGGGTCTCGCGGTATCATTGCAGCACTGGGGTCAGATGGTAAGC
CCTCCCGTATCGTAGTTATCTACACGACGGGGAGTCAGGCAACTATGGATGAACGAAATAGACAGATCGC
TGAGATAGGTGCCTCACTGATTAAGCATTGGTAACTGTCAGACCAAGTTTACTCATATATACTTTAGATT
GATTTAAAACTTCATTTTTAATTTAAAAGGATCTAGGTGAAGATCCTTTTTGATAATCTCATGACCAAAA
TCCCTTAACGTGAGTTTTCGTTCCACTGAGCGTCAGACCCCGTAGAAAAGATCAAAGGATCTTCTTGAGA
TCCTTTTTTTCTGCGCGTAATCTGCTGCTTGCAAACAAAAAAACCACCGCTACCAGCGGTGGTTTGTTTG
CCGGATCAAGAGCTACCAACTCTTTTTCCGAAGGTAACTGGCTTCAGCAGAGCGCAGATACCAAATACTG
TTCTTCTAGTGTAGCCGTAGTTAGGCCACCACTTCAAGAACTCTGTAGCACCGCCTACATACCTCGCTCT
GCTAATCCTGTTACCAGTGGCTGCTGCCAGTGGCGATAAGTCGTGTCTTACCGGGTTGGACTCAAGACGA
TAGTTACCGGATAAGGCGCAGCGGTCGGGCTGAACGGGGGGTTCGTGCACACAGCCCAGCTTGGAGCGAA
CGACCTACACCGAACTGAGATACCTACAGCGTGAGCTATGAGAAAGCGCCACGCTTCCCGAAGGGAGAAA
GGCGGACAGGTATCCGGTAAGCGGCAGGGTCGGAACAGGAGAGCGCACGAGGGAGCTTCCAGGGGGAAAC
GCCTGGTATCTTTATAGTCCTGTCGGGTTTCGCCACCTCTGACTTGAGCGTCGATTTTTGTGATGCTCGT
CAGGGGGGCGGAGCCTATGGAAAAACGCCAGCAACGCGGCCTTTTTACGGTTCCTGGTCTTTTGCTGGCC
TTTTGCTCACATGTTCTTTCCT
Features (pLannotate 1.2.2; 12 found; start..end, strand, type, name):
      4..53      +  rep_origin     RSF ori (fragment): Plasmids containing the RSF 1030 origin of replication can be propagated in E. coli cells that contain additional plasmids with compatible origins.
    113..133     +  protein_bind   attB4: mutant version of attB; core recombination site for the Gateway® BP reaction BP Clonase™
    134..733     +  promoter       eft-3 promoter: eft-3; promoter for the C. elegans elongation factor 1α gene (Mitrovich and Anderson, 2000)
    750..5006    +  CDS            Cas9: S. pyogenes Cas9, codon optimized for C. elegans with synthetic introns
   5084..5407    +  terminator     tbb-2 terminator: tbb-2; transcription terminator for the C. elegans tubulin beta-2 gene
   5411..5431    -  protein_bind   attB3: mutant version of attB; core recombination site for the Gateway® BP reaction BP Clonase™
   5435..5592    +  CDS            lacZα (fragment): LacZα fragment of β-galactosidase; lacZ fragment
   5598..5697    -  misc_feature   bom (fragment): basis of mobility region from pBR322
   5799..5834    -  CDS            rop (fragment): Rop protein, which maintains plasmids at low copy number; rop
   5929..6033    +  promoter       AmpR promoter: bla
   6034..6894    +  CDS            AmpR: β-lactamase; bla; confers resistance to ampicillin, carbenicillin, and related antibiotics
   7065..7653    +  rep_origin     ori: high-copy-number ColE1/pMB1/pBR322/pUC origin of replication
