[The description below was written by a language model from this plasmid's Addgene catalogue record and pLannotate feature annotations shown in this document.]
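Description:
pDD121 is a worm expression plasmid of about 7.7 kb that supplies Cas9 for CRISPR genome editing in C. elegans. It is built on the pCFJ601 backbone and is propagated in E. coli as a high-copy plasmid, using a ColE1/pUC-type origin of replication and a β-lactamase gene with its own promoter for ampicillin selection. The annotation also picks up short fragments of lacZα, bom, rop and an RSF origin. These are backbone remnants, not functional parts.

The payload is a single expression cassette. The C. elegans eft-3 promoter, from the elongation factor 1α gene, drives a synthetic Streptococcus pyogenes Cas9 coding sequence. This sequence has been codon optimized for the worm and interrupted with synthetic introns, a design commonly used to improve transgene expression in C. elegans. Transcription ends at the tbb-2 (β-tubulin) terminator. The cassette is flanked by attB4 and attB3 sites, which are left over from the Gateway-assembled parent vector. The Cas9 insert itself was introduced by Gibson cloning.

According to the depositor, this is the same Cas9 cassette found in the widely used pDD162, but without an sgRNA expression cassette. pDD121 therefore provides only the nuclease, and guide RNAs must come from a separate source. The associated publication concerns SapTrap assembly of repair templates for Cas9-triggered homologous recombination with a self-excising cassette. This fits with pDD121 serving as the Cas9 source alongside separate guide and repair template constructs, although the record does not spell out that arrangement.
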