Addgene plasmid #91833: pDD121
Purpose: Cas9 expression in C. elegans
Depositing lab: Bob Goldstein. Depositing organization: University of North Carolina at Chapel Hill. Publication: SapTrap assembly of repair templates for Cas9-triggered homologous recombination with a self-excising cassette. Dickinson D, Slabodnick M, Chen A, Goldstein B. MicroPubl Biol. 2018 May 1;2018:10.17912/W2KT0N. doi: 10.17912/W2KT0N. PubMed 32550377.
Backbone
  Vector backbone: pCFJ601
  Backbone manufacturer: Erik Jorgensen lab (Addgene #24874)
  Vector type: Worm Expression, CRISPR
Growth in bacteria
  Bacterial resistance: Ampicillin, 100 μg/mL
  Growth temperature: 37°C
  Growth strain: DH5alpha
  Copy number: High Copy
Gene/Insert
  Gene/Insert name: Cas9
  Species: Synthetic
  Insert size (bp): 4323
  Mutation: Codon optimized and with synthetic introns for C. elegans
  Cloning method: Gibson Cloning
  Sequencing primers: 5′ TCAGTTGGGAAACACTTTGCT; 3′ gcttgaaaggattttgcatttatc
Terms and licenses: Academic/Nonprofit Terms; Industry Terms: Not Available to Industry
Depositor comments: Same Cas9 expression cassette present in the widely-used pDD162, but does not have an sgRNA expression cassette.
How to cite: pDD121 was a gift from Bob Goldstein (Addgene plasmid # 91833 ; http://n2t.net/addgene:91833 ; RRID:Addgene_91833)
